Addgene plasmid #178586: AAV-hGFAP-ND1-R111L-T2A-mCherry
Purpose: Expression of NEUROD1-R111L and mCherry under the human GFAP promoter
Depositing lab: Chun-Li Zhang. Depositing organization: University of Texas Southwestern Medical Center. Publication: Revisiting astrocyte to neuron conversion with lineage tracing in vivo. Wang LL, Serrano C, Zhong X, Ma S, Zou Y, Zhang CL. Cell. 2021 Oct 14;184(21):5465-5481.e16. doi: 10.1016/j.cell.2021.09.005. Epub 2021 Sep 27. PubMed 34582787.
Backbone
  Vector backbone: pAAV
  Backbone size w/o insert (bp): 4700
  Vector type: Mammalian Expression, AAV
Growth in bacteria
  Bacterial resistance: Ampicillin, 100 μg/mL
  Growth temperature: 30°C
  Growth strain: NEB Stable
  Copy number: High Copy
Gene/Insert
  Gene/Insert name: NEUROD1-R111L
  Species: H. sapiens (human)
  Insert size (bp): 1900
  Mutation: NEUROD1-R111L
  Entrez Gene: NEUROD1 (a.k.a. BETA2, BHF-1, MODY6, NEUROD, T2D, bHLHa3)
  Cloning method: Restriction Enzyme; 5′ cloning site Unknown (unknown if destroyed); 3′ cloning site Unknown (unknown if destroyed)
Terms and licenses: Academic/Nonprofit Terms; Industry Terms: Not Available to Industry
How to cite: AAV-hGFAP-ND1-R111L-T2A-mCherry was a gift from Chun-Li Zhang (Addgene plasmid # 178586 ; http://n2t.net/addgene:178586 ; RRID:Addgene_178586)
