[The description below was written by a language model from this plasmid's Addgene catalogue record and pLannotate feature annotations shown in this document.]
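Description:
AAV-hGFAP-ND1-R111L-T2A-mCherry is an adeno-associated virus transfer plasmid built on a pAAV backbone for mammalian expression. The sequenced record is about 6.6 kb. It is propagated in bacteria through a high-copy ColE1/pUC-type origin and selected with ampicillin via the β-lactamase gene and its own promoter. An f1 phage origin is also present, along with small annotated fragments of the pBR322 bom and rop regions. The expression cassette is flanked by AAV2 inverted terminal repeats, which are the cis elements needed for replication and packaging of the intervening DNA into recombinant AAV particles. The 3′ ITR is annotated in full, whereas the 5′ ITR is detected only as two short fragments. This may reflect partial annotation or sequencing difficulty in this structured repeat rather than a defined deletion.

The payload is human NEUROD1 carrying the R111L substitution, followed by mCherry. According to the construct name, the two are joined by a T2A self-cleaving peptide, so a single transcript yields the transcription factor and the red fluorescent reporter as separate proteins. The catalogue entry states that expression is driven by the human GFAP promoter, which is commonly used to target astrocytes. The promoter and the T2A are not called in the feature table, but unannotated stretches upstream of NEUROD1 and between the two coding sequences are consistent with them. Downstream, a WPRE enhances transcript stability and expression, and the human growth hormone polyadenylation signal terminates the message. NEUROD1 is a bHLH activator that binds E-box sequences. The record does not state the functional consequence of R111L. The associated publication concerns lineage tracing of astrocyte-to-neuron conversion in vivo, which suggests the construct serves as a mutant comparison to wild-type NEUROD1 vectors, with mCherry marking the transduced cells.
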