Features (pLannotate 1.2.2; 14 found; start..end, strand, type, name):
     12..39      +  repeat_region  AAV2 ITR (fragment): inverted terminal repeat of adeno-associated virus serotype 2 inverted
     68..95      +  repeat_region  AAV2 ITR (fragment): inverted terminal repeat of adeno-associated virus serotype 2 inverted
    846..1913    +  CDS            NEUROD1: NDF1_HUMAN - Also known as BHLHA3, NEUROD. Experimental evidence at protein level: Swiss-Prot protein existence level 1. Acts as a transcriptional activator: mediates transcriptional activation by binding to E box-containing promoter consensus core sequences 5'-CANNTG-3'. Associates with the p300/CBP transcription coactivator complex to stimulate transcription of the secretin gene as well as the gene encoding the cyclin-dependent kinase inhibitor CDKN1A. Contributes to the regulation of several cell differentiation pathways, like those that promote the formation of early retinal ganglion cells
   1986..2696    +  CDS            mCherry: monomeric derivative of DsRed fluorescent protein (Shaner et al., 2004) mammalian codon-optimized
   2715..3303    +  misc_feature   WPRE: woodchuck hepatitis virus posttranscriptional regulatory element
   3335..3811    +  polyA_signal   hGH poly(A) signal: human growth hormone polyadenylation signal
   3851..3991    +  repeat_region  AAV2 ITR: inverted terminal repeat of adeno-associated virus serotype 2 inverted
   3996..4047    -  misc_feature   bom (fragment): basis of mobility region from pBR322
   4066..4521    +  rep_origin     f1 ori (sequence partly withheld): f1 bacteriophage origin of replication; arrow indicates direction of (+) strand synthesis
   4522..4571    -  misc_feature   bom (fragment): basis of mobility region from pBR322
   4673..4708    -  CDS            rop (fragment): Rop protein, which maintains plasmids at low copy number; rop
   4803..4907    +  promoter       AmpR promoter: bla
   4908..5768    +  CDS            AmpR: β-lactamase; bla; confers resistance to ampicillin, carbenicillin, and related antibiotics
   5939..6527    +  rep_origin     ori: high-copy-number ColE1/pMB1/pBR322/pUC origin of replication
>Addgene plasmid #178586 | AAV-hGFAP-ND1-R111L-T2A-mCherry | addgene full sequence | sequence record 353986 | Addgene NGS Result
CCTGCAGGCAGCTGCGCGCTCGCTCGCTCACTGAGGCCGCCCGGGCGTCGGGCGACCTTTGGTCGCCCGG
CCTCAGTGAGCGAGCGAGCGCGCAGAGAGGGAGTGGCCAACTCCATCACTAGGGGTTCCTGCGGCCGCAC
GCGAATTCAACATATCCTGGTGTGGAGTAGGGGACGCTGCTCTGACAGAGGCTCGGGGGCCTGAGCTGGC
TCTGTGAGCTGGGGAGGAGGCAGACAGCCAGGCCTTGTCTGCAAGCAGACCTGGCAGCATTGGGCTGGCC
GCCCCCCAGGGCCTCCTCTTCATGCCCAGTGAATGACTCACCTTGGCACAGACACAATGTTCGGGGTGGG
CACAGTGCCTGCTTCCCGCCGCACCCCAGCCCCCCTCAAATGCCTTCCGAGAAGCCCATTGAGCAGGGGG
CTTGCATTGCACCCCAGCCTGACAGCCTGGCATCTTGGGATAAAAGCAGCACAGCCCCCTAGGGGCTGCC
CTTGCTGTGTGGCGCCACCGGCGGTGGAGAACAAGGCTCTATTCAGCCTGTGCCCAGGAAAGGGGATCAG
GGGATGCCCAGGCATGGACAGTGGGTGGCAGGGGGGGAGAGGAGGGCTGTCTGCTTCCCAGAAGTCCAAG
GACACAAATGGGTGAGGGGAGAGCTCTCCCCATAGCTGGGCTGCGGCCCAACCCCACCCCCTCAGGCTAT
GCCAGGGGGTGTTGCCAGGGGCACCCGGGCATCGCCAGTCTAGCCCACTCCTTCATAAAGCCCTCGCATC
CCAGGAGCGAGCAGAGCCAGAGCAGGTTGGAGAGGAGACGCATCACCTCCGCTGCTCGCACCGGGATCCG
CCACCATGACCAAATCGTACAGCGAGAGTGGGCTGATGGGCGAGCCTCAGCCCCAAGGTCCTCCAAGCTG
GACAGACGAGTGTCTCAGTTCTCAGGACGAGGAGCACGAGGCAGACAAGAAGGAGGACGACCTCGAAGCC
ATGAACGCAGAGGAGGACTCACTGAGGAACGGGGGAGAGGAGGAGGACGAAGATGAGGACCTGGAAGAGG
AGGAAGAAGAGGAAGAGGAGGATGACGATCAAAAGCCCAAGAGACGCGGCCCCAAAAAGAAGAAGATGAC
TAAGGCTCGCCTGGAGCGTTTTAAATTGAGACGCATGAAGGCTAACGCCCGGGAGCTCAACCGCATGCAC
GGACTGAACGCGGCGCTAGACAACCTGCGCAAGGTGGTGCCTTGCTATTCTAAGACGCAGAAGCTGTCCA
AAATCGAGACTCTGCGCTTGGCCAAGAACTACATCTGGGCTCTGTCGGAGATCCTGCGCTCAGGCAAAAG
CCCAGACCTGGTCTCCTTCGTTCAGACGCTTTGCAAGGGCTTATCCCAACCCACCACCAACCTGGTTGCG
GGCTGCCTGCAACTCAATCCTCGGACTTTTCTGCCTGAGCAGAACCAGGACATGCCCCCCCACCTGCCGA
CGGCCAGCGCTTCCTTCCCTGTACACCCCTACTCCTACCAGTCGCCTGGGCTGCCCAGTCCGCCTTACGG
TACCATGGACAGCTCCCATGTCTTCCACGTTAAGCCTCCGCCGCACGCCTACAGCGCAGCGCTGGAGCCC
TTCTTTGAAAGCCCTCTGACTGATTGCACCAGCCCTTCCTTTGATGGACCCCTCAGCCCGCCGCTCAGCA
TCAATGGCAACTTCTCTTTCAAACACGAACCGTCCGCCGAGTTTGAGAAAAATTATGCCTTTACCATGCA
CTATCCTGCAGCGACACTGGCAGGGGCCCAAAGCCACGGATCAATCTTCTCAGGCACCGCTGCCCCTCGC
TGCGAGATCCCCATAGACAATATTATGTCCTTCGATAGCCATTCACATCATGAGCGAGTCATGAGTGCCC
AGCTCAATGCCATATTTCATGATGCTAGCGAGGGGAGAGGAAGTCTTCTGACCTGCGGAGACGTCGAAGA
GAATCCTGGACCCACCGGTGCCACCATGGTGAGCAAGGGCGAGGAGGATAACATGGCCATCATCAAGGAG
TTCATGCGCTTCAAGGTGCACATGGAGGGCTCCGTGAACGGCCACGAGTTCGAGATCGAGGGCGAGGGCG
AGGGCCGCCCCTACGAGGGCACCCAGACCGCCAAGCTGAAGGTGACCAAGGGTGGCCCCCTGCCCTTCGC
CTGGGACATCCTGTCCCCTCAGTTCATGTACGGCTCCAAGGCCTACGTGAAGCACCCCGCCGACATCCCC
GACTACTTGAAGCTGTCCTTCCCCGAGGGCTTCAAGTGGGAGCGCGTGATGAACTTCGAGGACGGCGGCG
TGGTGACCGTGACCCAGGACTCCTCCCTGCAGGACGGCGAGTTCATCTACAAGGTGAAGCTGCGCGGCAC
CAACTTCCCCTCCGACGGCCCCGTAATGCAGAAGAAGACCATGGGCTGGGAGGCCTCCTCCGAGCGGATG
TACCCCGAGGACGGCGCCCTGAAGGGCGAGATCAAGCAGAGGCTGAAGCTGAAGGACGGCGGCCACTACG
ACGCTGAGGTCAAGACCACCTACAAGGCCAAGAAGCCCGTGCAGCTGCCCGGCGCCTACAACGTCAACAT
CAAGTTGGACATCACCTCCCACAACGAGGACTACACCATCGTGGAACAGTACGAACGCGCCGAGGGCCGC
CACTCCACCGGCGGCATGGACGAGCTGTACAAGTAGCTCGAGAAGCTTATCGATAATCAACCTCTGGATT
ACAAAATTTGTGAAAGATTGACTGGTATTCTTAACTATGTTGCTCCTTTTACGCTATGTGGATACGCTGC
TTTAATGCCTTTGTATCATGCTATTGCTTCCCGTATGGCTTTCATTTTCTCCTCCTTGTATAAATCCTGG
TTGCTGTCTCTTTATGAGGAGTTGTGGCCCGTTGTCAGGCAACGTGGCGTGGTGTGCACTGTGTTTGCTG
ACGCAACCCCCACTGGTTGGGGCATTGCCACCACCTGTCAGCTCCTTTCCGGAACTTTCGCTTTCCCCCT
CCCTATTGCCACGGCGGAACTCATCGCCGCCTGCCTTGCCCGCTGCTGGACAGGGGCTCGGCTGTTGGGC
ACTGACAATTCCGTGGTGTTGTCGGGGAAATCATCGTCCTTTCCTTGGCTGCTCGCCTATGTTGCCACCT
GGATTCTGCGCGGGACGTCCTTCTGCTACGTCCCTTCGGCCCTCAATCCAGCGGACCTTCCTTCCCGCGG
CCTGCTGCCGGCTCTGCGGCCTCTTCCGCGTCTTCGCCTTCGCCCTCAGACGAGTCGGATCTCCCTTTGG
GCCGCCTCCCCGCATCGATACCGAGCGCTGCTCGAGAGATCTACGGGTGGCATCCCTGTGACCCCTCCCC
AGTGCCTCTCCTGGCCCTGGAAGTTGCCACTCCAGTGCCCACCAGCCTTGTCCTAATAAAATTAAGTTGC
ATCATTTTGTCTGACTAGGTGTCCTTCTATAATATTATGGGGTGGAGGGGGGTGGTATGGAGCAAGGGGC
AAGTTGGGAAGACAACCTGTAGGGCCTGCGGGGTCTATTGGGAACCAAGCTGGAGTGCAGTGGCACAATC
TTGGCTCACTGCAATCTCCGCCTCCTGGGTTCAAGCGATTCTCCTGCCTCAGCCTCCCGAGTTGTTGGGA
TTCCAGGCATGCATGACCAGGCTCAGCTAATTTTTGTTTTTTTGGTAGAGACGGGGTTTCACCATATTGG
CCAGGCTGGTCTCCAACTCCTAATCTCAGGTGATCTACCCACCTTGGCCTCCCAAATTGCTGGGATTACA
GGCGTGAACCACTGCTCCCTTCCCTGTCCTTCTGATTTTGTAGGTAACCACGTGCGGACCGAGCGGCCGC
AGGAACCCCTAGTGATGGAGTTGGCCACTCCCTCTCTGCGCGCTCGCTCGCTCACTGAGGCCGGGCGACC
AAAGGTCGCCCGACGCCCGGGCTTTGCCCGGGCGGCCTCAGTGAGCGAGCGAGCGCGCAGCTGCCTGCAG
GGGCGCCTGATGCGGTATTTTCTCCTTACGCATCTGTGCGGTATTTCACACCGCATA
[95 nt withheld, positions 4048-4142]
T
[46 nt withheld, positions 4144-4189]
C
[141 nt withheld, positions 4191-4331]
CCTTTGACGTTGGAGTCCACGTTCTTT
[37 nt withheld, positions 4359-4395]
ACTCTATCTCGGGCTATTCTTTTGATTTATAAGGGATTTTGCCGATTTCGGTCTATTGGTTAAAAAATGA
GCTGATTTAACAAAAATTTAACGCGAATTTTAACAAAATATTAACGTTTACAATTTTATGGTGCACTCTC
AGTACAATCTGCTCTGATGCCGCATAGTTAAGCCAGCCCCGACACCCGCCAACACCCGCTGACGCGCCCT
GACGGGCTTGTCTGCTCCCGGCATCCGCTTACAGACAAGCTGTGACCGTCTCCGGGAGCTGCATGTGTCA
GAGGTTTTCACCGTCATCACCGAAACGCGCGAGACGAAAGGGCCTCGTGATACGCCTATTTTTATAGGTT
AATGTCATGATAATAATGGTTTCTTAGACGTCAGGTGGCACTTTTCGGGGAAATGTGCGCGGAACCCCTA
TTTGTTTATTTTTCTAAATACATTCAAATATGTATCCGCTCATGAGACAATAACCCTGATAAATGCTTCA
ATAATATTGAAAAAGGAAGAGTATGAGTATTCAACATTTCCGTGTCGCCCTTATTCCCTTTTTTGCGGCA
TTTTGCCTTCCTGTTTTTGCTCACCCAGAAACGCTGGTGAAAGTAAAAGATGCTGAAGATCAGTTGGGTG
CACGAGTGGGTTACATCGAACTGGATCTCAACAGCGGTAAGATCCTTGAGAGTTTTCGCCCCGAAGAACG
TTTTCCAATGATGAGCACTTTTAAAGTTCTGCTATGTGGCGCGGTATTATCCCGTATTGACGCCGGGCAA
GAGCAACTCGGTCGCCGCATACACTATTCTCAGAATGACTTGGTTGAGTACTCACCAGTCACAGAAAAGC
ATCTTACGGATGGCATGACAGTAAGAGAATTATGCAGTGCTGCCATAACCATGAGTGATAACACTGCGGC
CAACTTACTTCTGACAACGATCGGAGGACCGAAGGAGCTAACCGCTTTTTTGCACAACATGGGGGATCAT
GTAACTCGCCTTGATCGTTGGGAACCGGAGCTGAATGAAGCCATACCAAACGACGAGCGTGACACCACGA
TGCCTGTAGCAATGGCAACAACGTTGCGCAAACTATTAACTGGCGAACTACTTACTCTAGCTTCCCGGCA
ACAATTAATAGACTGGATGGAGGCGGATAAAGTTGCAGGACCACTTCTGCGCTCGGCCCTTCCGGCTGGC
TGGTTTATTGCTGATAAATCTGGAGCCGGTGAGCGTGGGTCTCGCGGTATCATTGCAGCACTGGGGCCAG
ATGGTAAGCCCTCCCGTATCGTAGTTATCTACACGACGGGGAGTCAGGCAACTATGGATGAACGAAATAG
ACAGATCGCTGAGATAGGTGCCTCACTGATTAAGCATTGGTAACTGTCAGACCAAGTTTACTCATATATA
CTTTAGATTGATTTAAAACTTCATTTTTAATTTAAAAGGATCTAGGTGAAGATCCTTTTTGATAATCTCA
TGACCAAAATCCCTTAACGTGAGTTTTCGTTCCACTGAGCGTCAGACCCCGTAGAAAAGATCAAAGGATC
TTCTTGAGATCCTTTTTTTCTGCGCGTAATCTGCTGCTTGCAAACAAAAAAACCACCGCTACCAGCGGTG
GTTTGTTTGCCGGATCAAGAGCTACCAACTCTTTTTCCGAAGGTAACTGGCTTCAGCAGAGCGCAGATAC
CAAATACTGTTCTTCTAGTGTAGCCGTAGTTAGGCCACCACTTCAAGAACTCTGTAGCACCGCCTACATA
CCTCGCTCTGCTAATCCTGTTACCAGTGGCTGCTGCCAGTGGCGATAAGTCGTGTCTTACCGGGTTGGAC
TCAAGACGATAGTTACCGGATAAGGCGCAGCGGTCGGGCTGAACGGGGGGTTCGTGCACACAGCCCAGCT
TGGAGCGAACGACCTACACCGAACTGAGATACCTACAGCGTGAGCTATGAGAAAGCGCCACGCTTCCCGA
AGGGAGAAAGGCGGACAGGTATCCGGTAAGCGGCAGGGTCGGAACAGGAGAGCGCACGAGGGAGCTTCCA
GGGGGAAACGCCTGGTATCTTTATAGTCCTGTCGGGTTTCGCCACCTCTGACTTGAGCGTCGATTTTTGT
GATGCTCGTCAGGGGGGCGGAGCCTATGGAAAAACGCCAGCAACGCGGCCTTTTTACGGTTCCTGGCCTT
TTGCTGGCCTTTTGCTCACATGT
